>Addgene plasmid #144935 | TFORF3459 | addgene full sequence | sequence record 404502 | Addgene NGS Result
TTAATGTAGTCTTATGCAATACTCTTGTAGTCTTGCAACATGGTAACGATGAGTTAGCAACATGCCTTAC
AAGGAGAGAAAAAGCACCGTGCATGCCGATTGGTGGAAGTAAGGTGGTACGATCGTGCCTTATTAGGAAG
GCAACAGACGGGTCTGACATGGATTGGACGAACCACTGAATTGCCGCATTGCAGAGATATTGTATTTAAG
TGCCTAGCTCGATACATAAACGGGTCTCTCTGGTTAGACCAGATCTGAGCCTGGGAGCTCTCTGGCTAAC
TAGGGAACCCACTGCTTAAGCCTCAATAAAGCTTGCCTTGAGTGCTTCAAGTAGTGTGTGCCCGTCTGTT
GTGTGACTCTGGTAACTAGAGATCCCTCAGACCCTTTTAGTCAGTGTGGAAAATCTCTAGCAGTGGCGCC
CGAACAGGGACTTGAAAGCGAAAGGGAAACCAGAGGAGCTCTCTCGACGCAGGACTCGGCTTGCTGAAGC
GCGCACGGCAAGAGGCGAGGGGCGGCGACTGGTGAGTACGCCAAAAATTTTGACTAGCGGAGGCTAGAAG
GAGAGAGATGGGTGCGAGAGCGTCAGTATTAAGCGGGGGAGAATTAGATCGCGATGGGAAAAAATTCGGT
TAAGGCCAGGGGGAAAGAAAAAATATAAATTAAAACATATAGTATGGGCAAGCAGGGAGCTAGAACGATT
CGCAGTTAATCCTGGCCTGTTAGAAACATCAGAAGGCTGTAGACAAATACTGGGACAGCTACAACCATCC
CTTCAGACAGGATCAGAAGAACTTAGATCATTATATAATACAGTAGCAACCCTCTATTGTGTGCATCAAA
GGATAGAGATAAAAGACACCAAGGAAGCTTTAGACAAGATAGAGGAAGAGCAAAACAAAAGTAAGACCAC
CGCACAGCAAGCGGCCGCTGATCTTCAGACCTGGAGGAGGAGATATGAGGGACAATTGGAGAAGTGAATT
ATATAAATATAAAGTAGTAAAAATTGAACCATTAGGAGTAGCACCCACCAAGGCAAAGAGAAGAGTGGTG
CAGAGAGAAAAAAGAGCAGTGGGAATAGGAGCTTTGTTCCTTGGGTTCTTGGGAGCAGCAGGAAGCACTA
TGGGCGCAGCGTCAATGACGCTGACGGTACAGGCCAGACAATTATTGTCTGGTATAGTGCAGCAGCAGAA
CAATTTGCTGAGGGCTATTGAGGCGCAACAGCATCTGTTGCAACTCACAGTCTGGGGCATCAAGCAGCTC
CAGGCAAGAATCCTGGCTGTGGAAAGATACCTAAAGGATCAACAGCTCCTGGGGATTTGGGGTTGCTCTG
GAAAACTCATTTGCACCACTGCTGTGCCTTGGAATGCTAGTTGGAGTAATAAATCTCTGGAACAGATTTG
GAATCACACGACCTGGATGGAGTGGGACAGAGAAATTAACAATTACACAAGCTTAATACACTCCTTAATT
GAAGAATCGCAAAACCAGCAAGAAAAGAATGAACAAGAATTATTGGAATTAGATAAATGGGCAAGTTTGT
GGAATTGGTTTAACATAACAAATTGGCTGTGGTATATAAAATTATTCATAATGATAGTAGGAGGCTTGGT
AGGTTTAAGAATAGTTTTTGCTGTACTTTCTATAGTGAATAGAGTTAGGCAGGGATATTCACCATTATCG
TTTCAGACCCACCTCCCAACCCCGAGGGGACCCATGCATTGCATCTCAATTAGTCAGCAACCAGGTGTGG
AAAGTCCCCAGGCTCCCCAGCAGGCAGAAGTATGCAAAGCATGCGTCTCAATTAGTCAGCAACCATAGTC
CCGCCCCTAACTCCGCCCATCCCGCCCCTAACTCCGCCCAGTTCCGCCCATTCTCCGCCCCATGGCTGAC
TAATTTTTTTTATTTATGCAGAGGCCGAGGCCGCCTCGGCCTCTGAGCTATTCCAGAAGTAGTGAGGAGG
CTTTTTTGGAGGCCTAGGCTTTTGCAAAAAGCTTTCTAGAGGTACCACCGGAGCTTACCATGACCGAGTA
CAAGCCCACGGTGCGCCTCGCCACCCGCGACGACGTCCCCAGGGCCGTACGCACCCTCGCCGCCGCGTTC
GCCGACTACCCCGCCACGCGCCACACCGTCGATCCGGACCGCCACATCGAGCGGGTCACCGAGCTGCAAG
AACTCTTCCTCACGCGCGTCGGGCTCGACATCGGCAAGGTGTGGGTCGCGGACGACGGCGCCGCCGTGGC
GGTCTGGACCACGCCGGAGAGCGTCGAAGCGGGGGCGGTGTTCGCCGAGATCGGCCCGCGCATGGCCGAG
TTGAGCGGTTCCCGGCTGGCCGCGCAGCAACAGATGGAAGGCCTCCTGGCGCCGCACCGGCCCAAGGAGC
CCGCGTGGTTCCTGGCCACCGTCGGCGTCTCGCCCGACCACCAGGGCAAGGGTCTGGGCAGCGCCGTCGT
GCTCCCCGGAGTGGAGGCGGCCGAGCGCGCCGGGGTGCCCGCCTTCCTGGAGACCTCCGCGCCCCGCAAC
CTCCCCTTCTACGAGCGGCTCGGCTTCACCGTCACCGCCGACGTCGAGGTGCCCGAAGGACCGCGCACCT
GGTGCATGACCCGCAAGCCCGGTGCCAGTTAACGAATTCTAGATCTTGAGACAAATGGCAGTATTCATCC
ACAATTTTAAAAGAAAAGGGGGGATTGGGGGGTACAGTGCAGGGGAAAGAATAGTAGACATAATAGCAAC
AGACATACAAACTAAAGAATTACAAAAACAAATTACAAAAATTCAAAATTTTCGGGTTTATTACAGGGAC
AGCAGAGATCCACTTTGGCGCCGGCTCGAGGCCTGCAGGTGCAAAGATGGATAAAGTTTTAAACAGAGAG
GAATCTTTGCAGCTAATGGACCTTCTAGGTCTTGAAAGGAGTGGGAATTGGCTCCGGTGCCCGTCAGTGG
GCAGAGCGCACATCGCCCACAGTCCCCGAGAAGTTGGGGGGAGGGGTCGGCAATTGAACCGGTGCCTAGA
GAAGGTGGCGCGGGGTAAACTGGGAAAGTGATGTCGTGTACTGGCTCCGCCTTTTTCCCGAGGGTGGGGG
AGAACCGTATATAAGTGCAGTAGTCGCCGTGAACGTTCTTTTTCGCAACGGGTTTGCCGCCAGAACACAG
GTAAGTGCCGTGTGTGGTTCCCGCGGGCCTGGCCTCTTTACGGGTTATGGCCCTTGCGTGCCTTGAATTA
CTTCCACCTGGCTGCAGTACGTGATTCTTGATCCCGAGCTTCGGGTTGGAAGTGGGTGGGAGAGTTCGAG
GCCTTGCGCTTAAGGAGCCCCTTCGCCTCGTGCTTGAGTTGAGGCCTGGCCTGGGCGCTGGGGCCGCCGC
GTGCGAATCTGGTGGCACCTTCGCGCCTGTCTCGCTGCTTTCGATAAGTCTCTAGCCATTTAAAATTTTT
GATGACCTGCTGCGACGCTTTTTTTCTGGCAAGATAGTCTTGTAAATGCGGGCCAAGATCTGCACACTGG
TATTTCGGTTTTTGGGGCCGCGGGCGGCGACGGGGCCCGTGCGTCCCAGCGCACATGTTCGGCGAGGCGG
GGCCTGCGAGCGCGGCCACCGAGAATCGGACGGGGGTAGTCTCAAGCTGGCCGGCCTGCTCTGGTGCCTG
GCCTCGCGCCGCCGTGTATCGCCCCGCCCTGGGCGGCAAGGCTGGCCCGGTCGGCACCAGTTGCGTGAGC
GGAAAGATGGCCGCTTCCCGGCCCTGCTGCAGGGAGCTCAAAATGGAGGACGCGGCGCTCGGGAGAGCGG
GCGGGTGAGTCACCCACACAAAGGAAAAGGGCCTTTCCGTCCTCAGCCGTCGCTTCATGTGACTCCACGG
AGTACCGGGCGCCGTCCAGGCACCTCGATTAGTTCTCGAGCTTTTGGAGTACGTCGTCTTTAGGTTGGGG
GGAGGGGTTTTATGCGATGGAGTTTCCCCACACTGAGTGGGTGGAGACTGAAGTTAGGCCAGCTTGGCAC
TTGATGTAATTCTCCTTGGAATTTGCCCTTTTTGAGTTTGGATCTTGGTTCATTCTCAAGCCTCAGACAG
TGGTTCAAAGTTTTTTTCTTCCATTTCAGGTGTCGTGAGGCTAGCATCGATTGATCAACAAGTTTGTACA
AAAAAGTTGGCATGGGTAAAGGAGACCCCAACAAGCCGCGGGGCAAAATGTCCTCGTACGCCTTCTTCGT
GCAGACCTGCCGGGAAGAGCACAAGAAGAAACACCCGGACTCTTCCGTCAATTTCGCGGAATTCTCCAAG
AAGTGTTCGGAGAGATGGAAGACCATGTCTGCAAAGGAGAAGTCGAAGTTTGAAGATATGGCAAAAAGTG
ACAAAGCTCGCTATGACAGGGAGATGAAAAATTACGTTCCTCCCAAAGGTGATAAGAAGGGGAAGAAAAA
GGACCCCAATGCTCCTAAAAGGCCACCATCTGCCTTCTTCCTGTTTTGCTCTGAACATCGCCCAAAGATC
AAAAGTGAACACCCTGGCCTATCCATTGGGGATACTGCAAAGAAATTGGGTGAAATGTGGTCTGAGCAGT
CAGCCAAAGATAAACAACCATATGAACAGAAAGCAGCTAAGCTAAAGGAGAAATATGAAAAGGATATTGC
TGCATATCGTGCCAAGGGCAAAAGTGAAGCAGGAAAGAAGGGCCCTGGCAGGCCAACAGGCTCAAAGAAG
AAGAACGAACCAGAAGATGAGGAGGAGGAGGAGGAAGAAGAAGATGAAGATGAGGAGGAAGAGGATGAAG
ATGAAGAATACCCAACTTTCTTGTACAAAGTGGTTGATATCGGTAAGCCTATCCCTAACCCTCTCCTCGG
TCTCGATTCTACGTAGTAATGAACTAGTCCGTAACTTGAAAGTATTTCGATTTCTTGGCTTTATATATCT
TGTGGAAAGGACGATCGTGCCCACAAAACATGTAAAGTACGCGTTAAGTCGACAATCAACCTCTGGATTA
CAAAATTTGTGAAAGATTGACTGGTATTCTTAACTATGTTGCTCCTTTTACGCTATGTGGATACGCTGCT
TTAATGCCTTTGTATCATGCTATTGCTTCCCGTATGGCTTTCATTTTCTCCTCCTTGTATAAATCCTGGT
TGCTGTCTCTTTATGAGGAGTTGTGGCCCGTTGTCAGGCAACGTGGCGTGGTGTGCACTGTGTTTGCTGA
CGCAACCCCCACTGGTTGGGGCATTGCCACCACCTGTCAGCTCCTTTCCGGGACTTTCGCTTTCCCCCTC
CCTATTGCCACGGCGGAACTCATCGCCGCCTGCCTTGCCCGCTGCTGGACAGGGGCTCGGCTGTTGGGCA
CTGACAATTCCGTGGTGTTGTCGGGGAAATCATCGTCCTTTCCTTGGCTGCTCGCCTGTGTTGCCACCTG
GATTCTGCGCGGGACGTCCTTCTGCTACGTCCCTTCGGCCCTCAATCCAGCGGACCTTCCTTCCCGCGGC
CTGCTGCCGGCTCTGCGGCCTCTTCCGCGTCTTCGCCTTCGCCCTCAGACGAGTCGGATCTCCCTTTGGG
CCGCCTCCCCGCGTCGACTTTAAGACCAATGACTTACAAGGCAGCTGTAGATCTTAGCCACTTTTTAAAA
GAAAAGGGGGGACTGGAAGGGCTAATTCACTCCCAACGAAGACAAGATCTGCTTTTTGCTTGTACTGGGT
CTCTCTGGTTAGACCAGATCTGAGCCTGGGAGCTCTCTGGCTAACTAGGGAACCCACTGCTTAAGCCTCA
ATAAAGCTTGCCTTGAGTGCTTCAAGTAGTGTGTGCCCGTCTGTTGTGTGACTCTGGTAACTAGAGATCC
CTCAGACCCTTTTAGTCAGTGTGGAAAATCTCTAGCAGTACGTATAGTAGTTCATGTCATCTTATTATTC
AGTATTTATAACTTGCAAAGAAATGAATATCAGAGAGTGAGAGGAACTTGTTTATTGCAGCTTATAATGG
TTACAAATAAAGCAATAGCATCACAAATTTCACAAATAAAGCATTTTTTTCACTGCATTCTAGTTGTGGT
TTGTCCAAACTCATCAATGTATCTTATCATGTCTGGCTCTAGCTATCCCGCCCCTAACTCCGCCCATCCC
GCCCCTAACTCCGCCCAGTTCCGCCCATTCTCCGCCCCATGGCTGACTAATTTTTTTTATTTATGCAGAG
GCCGAGGCCGCCTCGGCCTCTGAGCTATTCCAGAAGTAGTGAGGAGGCTTTTTTGGAGGCCTAGGGACGT
ACCCAATTCGCCCTATAGTGAGTCGTATTACGCGCGCTCACTGGCCGTCGTTTTACAACGTCGTGACTGG
GAAAACCCTGGCGTTACCCAACTTAATCGCCTTGCAGCACATCCCCCTTTCGCCAGCTGGCGTAATAGCG
AAGAGGCCCGCACCGATCGCCCTTCCCAACAGTTGCGCAGCCTGAATGGCGAATGGG
[124 nt withheld, positions 6428-6551]
C
[91 nt withheld, positions 6553-6643]
A
[49 nt withheld, positions 6645-6693]
CCTTTGACGTTGGAGTCCACGTTCTTT
[37 nt withheld, positions 6721-6757]
ACCCTATCTCGGTCTATTCTTTTGATTTATAAGGGATTTTGCCGATTTCGGCCTATTGGTTAAAAAATGA
GCTGATTTAACAAAAATTTAACGCGAATTTTAACAAAATATTAACGCTTACAATTTAGGTGGCACTTTTC
GGGGAAATGTGCGCGGAACCCCTATTTGTTTATTTTTCTAAATACATTCAAATATGTATCCGCTCATGAG
ACAATAACCCTGATAAATGCTTCAATAATATTGAAAAAGGAAGAGTATGAGTATTCAACATTTCCGTGTC
GCCCTTATTCCCTTTTTTGCGGCATTTTGCCTTCCTGTTTTTGCTCACCCAGAAACGCTGGTGAAAGTAA
AAGATGCTGAAGATCAGTTGGGTGCACGAGTGGGTTACATCGAACTGGATCTCAACAGCGGTAAGATCCT
TGAGAGTTTTCGCCCCGAAGAACGTTTTCCAATGATGAGCACTTTTAAAGTTCTGCTATGTGGCGCGGTA
TTATCCCGTATTGACGCCGGGCAAGAGCAACTCGGTCGCCGCATACACTATTCTCAGAATGACTTGGTTG
AGTACTCACCAGTCACAGAAAAGCATCTTACGGATGGCATGACAGTAAGAGAATTATGCAGTGCTGCCAT
AACCATGAGTGATAACACTGCGGCCAACTTACTTCTGACAACGATCGGAGGACCGAAGGAGCTAACCGCT
TTTTTGCACAACATGGGGGATCATGTAACTCGCCTTGATCGTTGGGAACCGGAGCTGAATGAAGCCATAC
CAAACGACGAGCGTGACACCACGATGCCTGTAGCAATGGCAACAACGTTGCGCAAACTATTAACTGGCGA
ACTACTTACTCTAGCTTCCCGGCAACAATTAATAGACTGGATGGAGGCGGATAAAGTTGCAGGACCACTT
CTGCGCTCGGCCCTTCCGGCTGGCTGGTTTATTGCTGATAAATCTGGAGCCGGTGAGCGTGGGTCTCGCG
GTATCATTGCAGCACTGGGGCCAGATGGTAAGCCCTCCCGTATCGTAGTTATCTACACGACGGGGAGTCA
GGCAACTATGGATGAACGAAATAGACAGATCGCTGAGATAGGTGCCTCACTGATTAAGCATTGGTAACTG
TCAGACCAAGTTTACTCATATATACTTTAGATTGATTTAAAACTTCATTTTTAATTTAAAAGGATCTAGG
TGAAGATCCTTTTTGATAATCTCATGACCAAAATCCCTTAACGTGAGTTTTCGTTCCACTGAGCGTCAGA
CCCCGTAGAAAAGATCAAAGGATCTTCTTGAGATCCTTTTTTTCTGCGCGTAATCTGCTGCTTGCAAACA
AAAAAACCACCGCTACCAGCGGTGGTTTGTTTGCCGGATCAAGAGCTACCAACTCTTTTTCCGAAGGTAA
CTGGCTTCAGCAGAGCGCAGATACCAAATACTGTTCTTCTAGTGTAGCCGTAGTTAGGCCACCACTTCAA
GAACTCTGTAGCACCGCCTACATACCTCGCTCTGCTAATCCTGTTACCAGTGGCTGCTGCCAGTGGCGAT
AAGTCGTGTCTTACCGGGTTGGACTCAAGACGATAGTTACCGGATAAGGCGCAGCGGTCGGGCTGAACGG
GGGGTTCGTGCACACAGCCCAGCTTGGAGCGAACGACCTACACCGAACTGAGATACCTACAGCGTGAGCT
ATGAGAAAGCGCCACGCTTCCCGAAGGGAGAAAGGCGGACAGGTATCCGGTAAGCGGCAGGGTCGGAACA
GGAGAGCGCACGAGGGAGCTTCCAGGGGGAAACGCCTGGTATCTTTATAGTCCTGTCGGGTTTCGCCACC
TCTGACTTGAGCGTCGATTTTTGTGATGCTCGTCAGGGGGGCGGAGCCTATGGAAAAACGCCAGCAACGC
GGCCTTTTTACGGTTCCTGGCCTTTTGCTGGCCTTTTGCTCACATGTTCTTTCCTGCGTTATCCCCTGAT
TCTGTGGATAACCGTATTACCGCCTTTGAGTGAGCTGATACCGCTCGCCGCAGCCGAACGACCGAGCGCA
GCGAGTCAGTGAGCGAGGAAGCGGAAGAGCGCCCAATACGCAAACCGCCTCTCCCCGCGCGTTGGCCGAT
TCATTAATGCAGCTGGCACGACAGGTTTCCCGACTGGAAAGCGGGCAGTGAGCGCAACGCAATTAATGTG
AGTTAGCTCACTCATTAGGCACCCCAGGCTTTACACTTTATGCTTCCGGCTCGTATGTTGTGTGGAATTG
TGAGCGGATAACAATTTCACACAGGAAACAGCTATGACCATGATTACGCCAAGCGCGCAATTAACCCTCA
CTAAAGGGAACAAAAGCTGGAGCTGCAAGC
Features (pLannotate 1.2.2; 34 found; start..end, strand, type, name):
      5..231     +  promoter       RSV promoter: Rous sarcoma virus enhancer/promoter
    232..412     +  LTR            5' LTR (truncated): truncated 5' long terminal repeat (LTR) from HIV-1
    459..584     +  misc_feature   HIV-1 Ψ: packaging signal of human immunodeficiency virus type 1
    568..931     +  CDS            HIV-1 gag (fragment): gag protein from human immunodeficiency virus 1; gag
   1077..1310    +  misc_feature   RRE: The Rev response element (RRE) of HIV-1 allows for Rev-dependent mRNA export from the nucleus to the cytoplasm.
   1687..1713    +  CDS            Rev (fragment): human immunodeficiency virus 1 (HIV-1) Rev protein; rev; enhances nuclear export of unspliced and incompletely spliced viral mRNAs
   1720..1743    +  promoter       SV40 promoter (fragment): SV40 early promoter
   1744..1815    +  promoter       SV40 promoter (fragment): SV40 enhancer and early promoter
   1839..1974    +  rep_origin     SV40 ori: SV40 origin of replication
   2020..2616    +  CDS            PuroR (fragment): puromycin N-acetyltransferase; pac from Streptomyces; confers resistance to puromycin
   2665..2782    +  misc_feature   cPPT/CTS: central polypurine tract and central termination sequence of HIV-1
   2847..2913    +  CDS            small t antigen (fragment): SV40 (simian virus 40) small t antigen
   2920..4098    +  promoter       EF-1α promoter: strong constitutive promoter for human elongation factor EF-1α
   4119..4136    +  protein_bind   attB1 (fragment): mutant version of attB; core recombination site for the Gateway® BP reaction BP Clonase™
   4142..4702    +  CDS            HMGB2 (fragment): HMGB2_BOVIN - Also known as HMG2. Experimental evidence at protein level: Swiss-Prot protein existence level 1. Multifunctional protein with various roles in different cellular compartments. May act in a redox sensitive manner. In the nucleus is an abundant chromatin-associated non-histone protein involved in transcription, chromatin remodeling and V(D)J recombination and probably other processes (By similarity). Binds DNA with a preference to non-canonical DNA structures such as single-stranded DNA. Can bent DNA and enhance DNA flexibility by looping thus providing a mechanism to promote acti
   4770..4794    -  protein_bind   attB2: mutant version of attB; recombination site for the Gateway® BP reaction BP Clonase™
   4802..4843    +  CDS            V5 tag: epitope tag from simian virus 5
   4859..4912    +  promoter       U6 promoter (fragment): RNA polymerase III promoter for human U6 snRNA
   4954..5542    +  misc_feature   WPRE: woodchuck hepatitis virus posttranscriptional regulatory element
   5593..5612    +  misc_feature   cPPT/CTS (fragment): central polypurine tract and central termination sequence of HIV-1
   5614..5847    +  LTR            3' LTR (ΔU3): self-inactivating 3' long terminal repeat (LTR) from HIV-1
   5925..6046    +  polyA_signal   SV40 poly(A) signal: SV40 polyadenylation signal
   6086..6221    +  rep_origin     SV40 ori: SV40 origin of replication
   6242..6260    -  promoter       T7 promoter: promoter for bacteriophage T7 RNA polymerase
   6268..6423    +  CDS            lacZα (fragment): LacZα fragment of β-galactosidase; lacZ fragment
   6428..6856    +  rep_origin     f1 ori (sequence partly withheld): f1 bacteriophage origin of replication; arrow indicates direction of (+) strand synthesis
   6909..7013    +  promoter       AmpR promoter: bla
   7014..7874    +  CDS            AmpR: β-lactamase; bla; confers resistance to ampicillin, carbenicillin, and related antibiotics
   8045..8633    +  rep_origin     ori: high-copy-number ColE1/pMB1/pBR322/pUC origin of replication
   8816..8908    +  CDS            lacI (fragment): lac repressor; lacI; The lac repressor binds to the lac operator to inhibit transcription in E. coli. This inhibition can be relieved by adding lactose or isopropyl-β-D-thiogalactopyranoside (IPTG).
   8921..8942    +  protein_bind   CAP binding site: CAP binding activates transcription in the presence of cAMP. E. coli catabolite activator protein
   8957..8987    +  promoter       lac promoter: promoter for the E. coli lac operon
   8995..9011    +  protein_bind   lac operator: The lac repressor binds to the lac operator to inhibit transcription in E. coli. This inhibition can be relieved by adding lactose or isopropyl-β-D-thiogalactopyranoside (IPTG). lac repressor encoded by lacI
   9056..9074    +  promoter       T3 promoter: promoter for bacteriophage T3 RNA polymerase
