[The description below was written by a language model from this plasmid's Addgene catalogue record and pLannotate feature annotations shown in this document.]
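Description:
TFORF3459 is a lentiviral mammalian expression plasmid built on the pLX_TRC317 backbone and carrying the human HMGB2 open reading frame. It belongs to a barcoded transcription factor ORF collection. It is propagated in E. coli through a high-copy ColE1/pUC-type origin with ampicillin selection (AmpR under its own bla promoter). An f1 origin and leftover lac, T7 and T3 cloning-vector elements lie in the bacterial portion. The depositor notes that the plasmid can recombine, as is common for LTR-containing vectors.

The viral cassette has a third-generation, self-inactivating layout. An RSV promoter drives a truncated HIV-1 5' LTR, followed by the Ψ packaging signal with a gag fragment, the Rev response element, a cPPT/CTS, and a ΔU3 3' LTR followed by an SV40 poly(A) signal. Two expression units sit between the LTRs. An SV40 early promoter drives puromycin N-acetyltransferase for selecting transduced cells. Downstream, the EF-1α promoter drives HMGB2, which was inserted by Gateway recombination and is flanked by attB1 and attB2 sites, with a V5 epitope tag after attB2 at the C terminus. The annotation tool matched the insert to the bovine HMGB2 protein entry, but the catalogue records it as the human gene. A WPRE follows the ORF to enhance transcript expression.

According to the record, each vector in the collection carries a unique 24-bp barcode that identifies the transcription factor in pooled overexpression screens. The barcode is not annotated as a feature in the table. The construct is intended for packaging into lentivirus to overexpress HMGB2 stably in mammalian cells, individually or in pooled screens such as directed-differentiation studies.
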