Addgene plasmid #144935: TFORF3459
Purpose: Lentiviral vector for overexpressing transcription factor ORFs with unique 24-bp barcodes. Barcodes facilitate identification of transcription factors in pooled screens.
Depositing lab: Feng Zhang. Depositing organization: Broad Institute. Publication: A transcription factor atlas of directed differentiation. Joung J, Ma S, Tay T, Geiger-Schuller KR, Kirchgatterer PC, Verdine VK, Guo B, Arias-Garcia MA, Allen WE, Singh A, Kuksenko O, Abudayyeh OO, Gootenberg JS, Fu Z, Macrae RK, Buenrostro JD, Regev A, Zhang F. Cell. 2023 Jan 5;186(1):209-229.e26. doi: 10.1016/j.cell.2022.11.026. PubMed 36608654.
Backbone
  Vector backbone: pLX_TRC317
  Backbone manufacturer: Broad Institute Genetic Perturbation Platform
  Backbone size w/o insert (bp): 8264
  Vector type: Mammalian Expression, Lentiviral
  Selectable markers: Puromycin
Growth in bacteria
  Bacterial resistance: Ampicillin, 100 μg/mL
  Growth temperature: 37°C
  Growth strain: NEB Stable
  Copy number: High Copy
Gene/Insert
  Gene/Insert name: HMGB2
  Species: H. sapiens (human)
  Insert size (bp): 833
  Entrez Gene: HMGB2 (a.k.a. HMG2)
  Promoter: EF1a
  Tag / fusion protein: V5 (C terminal on insert)
  Cloning method: Gateway Cloning
  Sequencing primers: 5′ GGGTGGAGACTGAAGTTAGGCCAG; 3′ CACATAGCGTAAAAGGAGCAACATAG
Resource information
  A portion of this plasmid was derived from a plasmid made by: Broad Institute Genetic Perturbation Platform
Terms and licenses: Academic/Nonprofit Terms; Industry Terms: Not Available to Industry
Depositor comments: NM_002129.3 Please test multiple small colonies in case of plasmid recombination. To make this collection available in a timely manner, a portion of this collection was not fully sequenced by Addgene. If an Addgene verified full plasmid sequence is not available, please contact us prior to placing an order to request the full sequence.
How to cite: TFORF3459 was a gift from Feng Zhang (Addgene plasmid # 144935 ; http://n2t.net/addgene:144935 ; RRID:Addgene_144935)
