>Addgene plasmid #144935 | TFORF3459 | depositor partial sequence | sequence record 286920 | Insert
ATCGATTGATCAACAAGTTTGTACAAAAAAGTTGGCATGGGTAAAGGAGACCCCAACAAGCCGCGGGGCA
AAATGTCCTCGTACGCCTTCTTCGTGCAGACCTGCCGGGAAGAGCACAAGAAGAAACACCCGGACTCTTC
CGTCAATTTCGCGGAATTCTCCAAGAAGTGTTCGGAGAGATGGAAGACCATGTCTGCAAAGGAGAAGTCG
AAGTTTGAAGATATGGCAAAAAGTGACAAAGCTCGCTATGACAGGGAGATGAAAAATTACGTTCCTCCCA
AAGGTGATAAGAAGGGGAAGAAAAAGGACCCCAATGCTCCTAAAAGGCCACCATCTGCCTTCTTCCTGTT
TTGCTCTGAACATCGCCCAAAGATCAAAAGTGAACACCCTGGCCTATCCATTGGGGATACTGCAAAGAAA
TTGGGTGAAATGTGGTCTGAGCAGTCAGCCAAAGATAAACAACCATATGAACAGAAAGCAGCTAAGCTAA
AGGAGAAATATGAAAAGGATATTGCTGCATATCGTGCCAAGGGCAAAAGTGAAGCAGGAAAGAAGGGCCC
TGGCAGGCCAACAGGCTCAAAGAAGAAGAACGAACCAGAAGATGAGGAGGAGGAGGAGGAAGAAGAAGAT
GAAGATGAGGAGGAAGAGGATGAAGATGAAGAATACCCAACTTTCTTGTACAAAGTGGTTGATATCGGTA
AGCCTATCCCTAACCCTCTCCTCGGTCTCGATTCTACGTAGTAATGAACTAGTCCGTAACTTGAAAGTAT
TTCGATTTCTTGGCTTTATATATCTTGTGGAAAGGACGATCGTGCCCACAAAACATGTAAAGT
