>Addgene plasmid #144935 | TFORF3459 | depositor partial sequence | sequence record 286921 | Barcode
TCGTGCCCACAAAACATGTAAAGT
